>Addgene plasmid #157107 | pD649-HAsp-CD8B-COMP5AP-AviTag-9xHis | depositor full sequence | sequence record 303323 | Full Sequence
TTTCAATATTATTGAAGCATTTATCAGGGTTATTGTCTCATGAGCGGATACATATTTGAATGTATTTAGA
AAAATAAACAAATAGGGGTCAGTGTTACAACCAATTAACCAATTCTGAACATTATCGCGAGCCCATTTAT
ACCTGAATATGGCTCATAACACCCCTTGCTCATGACCAAAATCCCTTAACGTGAGTTACGCGCGCGTCGT
TCCACTGAGCGTCAGACCCCGTAGAAAAGATCAAAGGATCTTCTTGAGATCCTTTTTTTCTGCGCGTAAT
CTGCTGCTTGCAAACAAAAAAACCACCGCTACCAGCGGTGGTTTGTTTGCCGGATCAAGAGCTACCAACT
CTTTTTCCGAAGGTAACTGGCTTCAGCAGAGCGCAGATACCAAATACTGTTCTTCTAGTGTAGCCGTAGT
TAGCCCACCACTTCAAGAACTCTGTAGCACCGCCTACATACCTCGCTCTGCTAATCCTGTTACCAGTGGC
TGCTGCCAGTGGCGATAAGTCGTGTCTTACCGGGTTGGACTCAAGACGATAGTTACCGGATAAGGCGCAG
CGGTCGGGCTGAACGGGGGGTTCGTGCACACAGCCCAGCTTGGAGCGAACGACCTACACCGAACTGAGAT
ACCTACAGCGTGAGCTATGAGAAAGCGCCACGCTTCCCGAAGGGAGAAAGGCGGACAGGTATCCGGTAAG
CGGCAGGGTCGGAACAGGAGAGCGCACGAGGGAGCTTCCAGGGGGAAACGCCTGGTATCTTTATAGTCCT
GTCGGGTTTCGCCACCTCTGACTTGAGCGTCGATTTTTGTGATGCTCGTCAGGGGGGCGGAGCCTATGGA
AAAACGCCAGCAACGCGGCCTTTTTACGGTTCCTGGCCTTTTGCTGGCCTTTTGCTCACATGTTCTTTCC
TGCGTTATCCCCTGATTCTGTGGATAACCGTATTACCGCCTTTGAGTGAGCTGATACCGCTCGCCGCAGC
CGAACGACCGAGCGCAGCGAGTCAGTGAGCGAGGAAGCGGAAGGCGAGAGTAGGGAACTGCCAGGCATCA
AACTAAGCAGAAGGCCCCTGACGGATGGCCTTTTTGCGTTTCTACAAACTCTTTCTGTGTTGTAAAACGA
CGGCCAGTCTTAAGCTCGGGCCCCCTGGGCGGTTCTGATAACGAGTAATCGTTAATCCGCAAATAACGTA
AAAACCCGCTTCGGCGGGTTTTTTTATGGGGGGAGTTTAGGGAAAGAGCATTTGTCAGAATATTTAAGGG
CGCCTGTCACTTTGCTTGATATATGAGAATTATTTAACCTTATAAATGAGAAAAAAGCAACGCACTTTAA
ATAAGATACGTTGCTTTTTCGATTGATGAACACCTATAATTAAACTATTCATCTATTATTTATGATTTTT
TGTATATACAATATTTCTAGTTTGTTAAAGAGAATTAAGAAAATAAATCTCGAAAATAATAAAGGGAAAA
TCAGTTTTTGATATCAAAATTATACATGTCAACGATAATACAAAATATAATACAAACTATAAGATGTTAT
CAGTATTTATTATCATTTAGAATAAATTTTGTGTCGCCCTTAATTGTGAGCGGATAACAATTACGAGCTT
CATGCACAGTGGCGTTGACTCAATATTGGCCATTAGCCATATTATTCATTGGTTATATAGCATAAATCAA
TATTGGCTATTGGCCATTGCATACGTTGTATCTATATCATAATATGTACATTTATATTGGCTCATGTCCA
ATATGACCGCCATGTTGGCATTGATTATTGACTAGTTATTAATAGTAATCAATTACGGGGTCATTAGTTC
ATAGCCCATATATGGAGTTCCGCGTTACATAACTTACGGTAAATGGCCCGCCTGGCTGACCGCCCAACGA
CCCCCGCCCATTGACGTCAATAATGACGTATGTTCCCATAGTAACGCCAATAGGGACTTTCCATTGACGT
CAATGGGTGGAGTATTTACGGTAAACTGCCCACTTGGCAGTACATCAAGTGTATCATATGCCAAGTACGC
CCCCTATTGACGTCAATGACGGTAAATGGCCCGCCTGGCATTATGCCCAGTACATGACCTTATGGGACTT
TCCTACTTGGCAGTACATCTACGTATTAGTCATCGCTATTACCATGGTGATGCGGTTTTGGCAGTACATC
AATGGGCGTGGATAGCGGTTTGACTCACGGGGATTTCCAAGTCTCCACCCCATTGACGTCAATGGGAGTT
TGTTTTGGCACCAAAATCAACGGGACTTTCCAAAATGTCGTAACAACTCCGCCCCATTGACGCAAATGGG
CGGTAGGCGTGTACGGTGGGAGGTCTATATAAGCAGAGCTCGTTTAGTGAACCGTCAGATCGCCTGGAGA
CGCCATCCACGCTGTTTTGACCTCCATAGAAGACACCGGGACCGATCCAGCCTCCGCGGCCGGGAACGGT
GCATTGGAACGCGGATTCCCCGTGCCAAGAGTGACGTAAGTACCGCCTATAGAGTCTATAGGCCCACCCC
CTTGGCTTCGTTAGAACGCGGCTACAATTAATACATAACCTTATGTATCATACACATACGATTTAGGTGA
CACTATAGAATAACATCCACTTTGCCTTTCTCTCCACAGGTGTCCACTCCCAGGTCCAACTGCACCTCGG
TTCTATCGAAAACGCGCCTGCTAGCGCCACCATGAAGACCATCATTGCCCTGAGCTACATCTTCTGCCTG
GTGTTCGCTGCGGCCGCCTTGCAGCAGACACCAGCCTATATCAAGGTGCAGACCAACAAGATGGTCATGC
TGAGCTGCGAGGCCAAGATCAGCCTGAGCAACATGCGGATCTACTGGCTGAGACAGAGACAGGCCCCTAG
CAGCGATAGCCACCATGAATTTCTGGCCCTGTGGGATAGCGCCAAGGGCACAATTCACGGCGAGGAAGTG
GAACAAGAGAAGATCGCCGTGTTCCGGGACGCCAGCAGATTCATCCTGAACCTGACAAGCGTGAAGCCCG
AGGACAGCGGCATCTATTTCTGCATGATCGTGGGCAGCCCTGAGCTGACATTTGGCAAGGGAACACAGCT
GAGCGTGGTGGACTTTCTGCCTACAACAGCCCAGCCTACCAAGAAGTCTACCCTGAAGAAAAGAGTGTGC
AGACTGCCCAGACCTGAGACTCAGAAAGGCCCTCTGTGTAGCCCTGGCGCGCCGGAAGATCAAGTTGATC
CAAGATTGATTGATGGCAAGGGCGGATCTCTGGAGGTGCTGTTCCAGGGACCAGGCGGAAGCGGCAATCC
CGGCGGCGATCTGGCCCCCCAGATGCTGCGCGAGCTGCAGGAGACCAATGCCGCCCTGCAGGACGTGCGC
GAGCTGCTGCGCCACCGCGTGAAGGAGATCACCTTCCTGAAGAACACCGTGATGGAGTGCGACGCCTGCG
GTATGCAGCCCTCTAGAGGCTCCGGCTCCATCATCCCAGTTGAGGAGGAGAACCCGGACTTCTGGAACCG
CGAGGCAGCCGAGGCCCTGGGTGCCGCCAAGAAGCTGCAGCCTGCACAGACAGCCGCCAAGAACCTCATC
ATCTTCCTGGGCGATGGGATGGGGGTGTCTACGGTGACAGCTGCCAGGATCCTAAAAGGGCAGAAGAAGG
ACAAACTGGGGCCTGAGATACCCCTGGCCATGGACCGCTTCCCATATGTGGCTCTGTCCAAGACATACAA
TGTAGACAAACATGTGCCAGACAGTGGAGCCACAGCCACGGCCTACCTGTGCGGGGTCAAGGGCAACTTC
CAGACCATTGGCTTGAGTGCAGCCGCCCGCTTTAACCAGTGCAACACGACACGCGGCAACGAGGTCATCT
CCGTGATGAATCGGGCCAAGAAAGCAGGGAAGTCAGTGGGAGTGGTAACCACCACACGAGTGCAGCACGC
CTCGCCAGCCGGCACCTACGCCCACACGGTGAACCGCAACTGGTACTCGGACGCCGACGTGCCTGCCTCG
GCCCGCCAGGAGGGGTGCCAGGACATCGCTACGCAGCTCATCTCCAACATGGACATTGACGTGATCCTAG
GTGGAGGCCGAAAGTACATGTTTCGCATGGGAACCCCAGACCCTGAGTACCCAGATGACTACAGCCAAGG
TGGGACCAGGCTGGACGGGAAGAATCTGGTGCAGGAATGGCTGGCGAAGCGCCAGGGTGCCCGGTATGTG
TGGAACCGCACTGAGCTCATGCAGGCTTCCCTGGACCCGTCTGTGACCCATCTCATGGGTCTCTTTGAGC
CTGGAGACATGAAATACGAGATCCACCGAGACTCCACACTGGACCCCTCCCTGATGGAGATGACAGAGGC
TGCCCTGCGCCTGCTGAGCAGGAACCCCCGCGGCTTCTTCCTCTTCGTGGAGGGTGGTCGCATCGACCAT
GGTCATCATGAAAGCAGGGCTTACCGGGCACTGACTGAGACGATCATGTTCGACGACGCCATTGAGAGGG
CGGGCCAGCTCACCAGCGAGGAGGACACGCTGAGCCTCGTCACTGCCGACCACTCCCACGTCTTCTCCTT
CGGAGGCTACCCCCTGCGAGGGAGCTCCATCTTCGGGCTGGCCCCTGGCAAGGCCCGGGACAGGAAGGCC
TACACGGTCCTCCTATACGGAAACGGTCCAGGCTATGTGCTCAAGGACGGCGCCCGGCCGGATGTTACCG
AGAGCGAGAGCGGGAGCCCCGAGTATCGGCAGCAGTCAGCAGTGCCCCTGGACGAAGAGACCCACGCAGG
CGAGGACGTGGCGGTGTTCGCGCGCGGCCCGCAGGCGCACCTGGTTCACGGCGTGCAGGAGCAGACCTTC
ATAGCGCACGTCATGGCCTTCGCCGCCTGCCTGGAGCCCTACACCGCCTGCGACCTGGCGCCCCCCGCCG
GCACCACCGACGCCGCGCACCCGGGTGGCGGAGGACTGAACGACATCTTCGAGGCTCAGAAAATCGAATG
GCACGAACATCACCATCACCATCACCATCACCATTAAGGCCGGCCTGTAGTCACTGGCACAACGCGTTAC
CCGGTAAGCCAATCGGGTATACACGGTCGTCATACTGCAGACAGGGTTCTTCTACTTTGCAAGATAGTCT
TGAGTAGTAAAATAAATAGATAGAGAAAATCAGCCTCGACTGTGCCTTCTAGTTGCCAGCCATCTGTTGT
TTGCCCCTCCCCCGTGCCTTCCTTGACCCTGGAAGGTGCCACTCCCACTGTCCTTTCCTAATAAAATGAG
GAAATTGCATCACAACACTCAACCCTATCTCGGTCTATTCTTTTGATTTATAAGGGATTTTGCCGATTTC
GGCCTATTGGTTAAAAAATGAGCTGATTTAACAAAAATTTAACGCGAATTAATTCTGTGGAATGTGTGTC
AGTTAGGGTGTGGAAAGTCCCCAGGCTCCCCAGCAGGCAGAAGTATGCAAAGCATGCATCTCAATTAGTC
AGCAACCAGGTGTGGAAAGTCCCCAGGCTCCCCAGCAGGCAGAAGTATGCAAAGCATGCATCTCAATTAG
TCAGCAACCATAGTCCCGCCCCTAACTCCGCCCATCCCGCCCCTAACTCCGCCCAGTTCCGCCCATTCTC
CGCCCCATGGCTGACTAATTTTTTTTATTTATGCAGAGGCCGAGGCCGCCTCTGCCTCTGAGCTATTCCA
GAAGTAGTGAGGAGGCTTTTTTGGAGGCCTAGGCTTTTGCAAAAAGCTCCCGGGAGCTTGTATATCCATT
TTCGGATCTGATCAGCACGTGTTGACAATTAATCATCGGCATAGTATATCGGCATAGTATAATACGACAA
GGTGAGGAACTAAACCATGACCGAGTACAAGCCCACGGTGCGCCTCGCCACCCGCGACGACGTCCCCAGG
GCCGTACGCACCCTCGCCGCCGCGTTCGCCGACTACCCCGCCACGCGCCACACCGTCGATCCGGACCGCC
ACATCGAGCGGGTCACCGAGCTGCAAGAACTCTTCCTCACGCGCGTCGGGCTCGACATCGGCAAGGTGTG
GGTCGCGGACGACGGCGCCGCGGTGGCGGTCTGGACCACGCCGGAGAGCGTCGAAGCGGGGGCGGTGTTC
GCCGAGATCGGCCCGCGCATGGCCGAGTTGAGCGGTTCCCGGCTGGCCGCGCAGCAACAGATGGAAGGCC
TCCTGGCGCCGCACCGGCCCAAGGAGCCCGCGTGGTTCCTGGCCACCGTCGGCGTCTCGCCCGACCACCA
GGGCAAGGGTCTGGGCAGCGCCGTCGTGCTCCCCGGAGTGGAGGCGGCCGAGCGCGCCGGGGTGCCCGCC
TTCCTGGAGACATCCGCGCCCCGCAACCTCCCCTTCTACGAGCGGCTCGGCTTCACCGTCACCGCCGACG
TCGAGGTGCCCGAAGGACCGCGCACCTGGTGCATGACCCGCAAGCCCGGTGCCTGACACGTGCTACGAGA
TTTCGATTCCACCGCCGCCTTCTATGAAAGGTTGGGCTTCGGAATCGTTTTCCGGGACGCCGGCTGGATG
ATCCTCCAGCGCGGGGATCTCATGCTGGAGTTCTTCGCCCACCCCAACTTGTTTATTGCAGCTTATAATG
GTTACAAATAAAGCAATAGCATCACAAATTTCACAAATAAAGCATTTTTTTCACTGCATTCTAGTTGTGG
TTTGTCCAAACTCATCAATGTATCTTATCATGTCTGTATACCGTCGACCTCTAGCTAGAGCTTGGCGTAA
TCATGGTCATTACCAATGCTTAATCAGTGAGGCACCTATCTCAGCGATCTGTCTATTTCGTTCATCCATA
GTTGCCTGACTCCCCGTCGTGTAGATAACTACGATACGGGAGGGCTTACCATCTGGCCCCAGCGCTGCGA
TGATACCGCGAGAACCACGCTCACCGGCTCCGGATTTATCAGCAATAAACCAGCCAGCCGGAAGGGCCGA
GCGCAGAAGTGGTCCTGCAACTTTATCCGCCTCCATCCAGTCTATTAATTGTTGCCGGGAAGCTAGAGTA
AGTAGTTCGCCAGTTAATAGTTTGCGCAACGTTGTTGCCATCGCTACAGGCATCGTGGTGTCACGCTCGT
CGTTTGGTATGGCTTCATTCAGCTCCGGTTCCCAACGATCAAGGCGAGTTACATGATCCCCCATGTTGTG
CAAAAAAGCGGTTAGCTCCTTCGGTCCTCCGATCGTTGTCAGAAGTAAGTTGGCCGCAGTGTTATCACTC
ATGGTTATGGCAGCACTGCATAATTCTCTTACTGTCATGCCATCCGTAAGATGCTTTTCTGTGACTGGTG
AGTACTCAACCAAGTCATTCTGAGAATAGTGTATGCGGCGACCGAGTTGCTCTTGCCCGGCGTCAATACG
GGATAATACCGCGCCACATAGCAGAACTTTAAAAGTGCTCATCATTGGAAAACGTTCTTCGGGGCGAAAA
CTCTCAAGGATCTTACCGCTGTTGAGATCCAGTTCGATGTAACCCACTCGTGCACCCAACTGATCTTCAG
CATCTTTTACTTTCACCAGCGTTTCTGGGTGAGCAAAAACAGGAAGGCAAAATGCCGCAAAAAAGGGAAT
AAGGGCGACACGGAAATGTTGAATACTCATATTCTTCCTT
Features (pLannotate 1.2.2; 24 found; start..end, strand, type, name):
    119..143     -  CDS            KanR (fragment): aminoglycoside phosphotransferase; aph(3')-Ia; confers resistance to kanamycin
    254..842     +  rep_origin     ori: high-copy-number ColE1/pMB1/pBR322/pUC origin of replication
   1067..1084    +  terminator     rrnB T2 terminator (fragment): transcription terminator T2 from the E. coli rrnB gene
   1109..1128    -  CDS            lacZα (fragment): LacZα fragment of β-galactosidase; lacZ fragment
   1584..1600    +  protein_bind   lac operator: The lac repressor binds to the lac operator to inhibit transcription in E. coli. This inhibition can be relieved by adding lactose or isopropyl-β-D-thiogalactopyranoside (IPTG). lac repressor encoded by lacI
   1843..2146    +  enhancer       CMV enhancer: human cytomegalovirus immediate early enhancer
   2147..2350    +  promoter       CMV promoter: human cytomegalovirus (CMV) immediate early promoter
   2486..2529    +  intron         CMV intron (fragment): modified intron A from human cytomegalovirus
   2581..2599    +  promoter       SP6 promoter: promoter for bacteriophage SP6 RNA polymerase
   2603..2640    +  CDS            IgH signal sequence (fragment): signal sequence from the mouse immunoglobulin heavy chain variable region
   2749..3195    +  CDS            CD8B (fragment): CD8B_HUMAN - Also known as CD8B1. Experimental evidence at protein level: Swiss-Prot protein existence level 1. Integral membrane glycoprotein that plays an essential role in the immune response and serves multiple functions in responses against both external and internal offenses. In T-cells, functions primarily as a coreceptor for MHC class I molecule:peptide complex. The antigens presented by class I peptides are derived from cytosolic proteins while class II derived from extracellular proteins. Interacts simultaneously with the T-cell receptor (TCR) and the MHC class I proteins presented b
   3292..3471    +  CDS            Comp (fragment): COMP_RAT - Experimental evidence at protein level: Swiss-Prot protein existence level 1. May play a role in the structural integrity of cartilage via its interaction with other extracellular matrix proteins such as the collagens and fibronectin. Can mediate the interaction of chondrocytes with the cartilage extracellular matrix through interaction with cell surface integrin receptors. Could play a role in the pathogenesis of osteoarthritis. Potent suppressor of apoptosis in both primary chondrocytes and transformed cells. Suppresses apoptosis by blocking the activation of caspase-3 and by indu
   3459..4911    +  CDS            SEAP (fragment): secreted alkaline phosphatase from human placenta The natural enzyme has a C-terminal transmembrane sequence that is replaced by a GPI anchor.
   4936..4977    +  CDS            AviTag™ (fragment): peptide tag that allows for enzymatic biotinylation
   4981..5004    +  CDS            8xHis: 8xHis affinity tag
   5150..5261    +  polyA_signal   bGH poly(A) signal: bovine growth hormone polyadenylation signal
   5262..5370    +  rep_origin     f1 ori (fragment): f1 bacteriophage origin of replication; arrow indicates direction of (+) strand synthesis
   5384..5713    +  promoter       SV40 promoter: SV40 enhancer and early promoter
   5761..5808    +  promoter       EM7 promoter: synthetic bacterial promoter&nbsp
   5827..6426    +  CDS            PuroR (fragment): puromycin N-acetyltransferase; pac from Streptomyces; confers resistance to puromycin
   6436..6561    +  CDS            ble (fragment): BLE_KLEPN - Experimental evidence at protein level: Swiss-Prot protein existence level 1. Binding protein with a strong affinity to the bleomycin family of antibiotics. Binds to CL990; an antimitotic-antibiotic compound. From Klebsiella pneumoniae.
   6556..6677    +  polyA_signal   SV40 poly(A) signal: SV40 polyadenylation signal
   6730..7590    -  CDS            AmpR: β-lactamase; bla; confers resistance to ampicillin, carbenicillin, and related antibiotics
   7593..89      -  promoter       AmpR promoter (fragment) (across the origin): bla
