[The description below was written by a language model from this plasmid's Addgene catalogue record and pLannotate feature annotations shown in this document.]
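Description:
pD649-HAsp-CD8B-COMP5AP-AviTag-9xHis is a 7.6 kb mammalian expression plasmid built on the pD649 backbone and designed to secrete the extracellular domain of human CD8B as a multimeric, enzymatically detectable fusion protein. It is propagated in E. coli as a high-copy plasmid through a ColE1/pUC-type origin and is selected with ampicillin via the β-lactamase gene. For mammalian cells, the feature table also shows a second cassette in which an SV40 enhancer/early promoter together with a bacterial EM7 promoter drives puromycin N-acetyltransferase, followed by an SV40 poly(A) signal. This would permit puromycin selection of transfected cells. Several short annotated fragments (KanR, lacZα, ble, f1 ori, rrnB T2) appear to be backbone remnants rather than functional parts.

Expression is driven by the CMV immediate-early enhancer and promoter, followed by a partial CMV intron A. An SP6 promoter sits just upstream of the coding region, where it can serve for in vitro transcription or as a sequencing priming site. The open reading frame starts with a leader peptide, named HAsp in the construct name and partly annotated as an IgH signal sequence. It continues with the 447 bp CD8B ectodomain, which is cloned between preserved NotI and AscI sites. Downstream come the coiled-coil pentamerisation domain of rat cartilage oligomeric matrix protein (COMP), human placental alkaline phosphatase, an AviTag for site-specific biotinylation and a polyhistidine tag, terminated by the bGH poly(A) signal. The tag is catalogued as 9xHis but annotated as 8xHis. Pentamerisation raises avidity so that weak receptor–ligand contacts can be detected, and the phosphatase gives a colorimetric readout. The construct belongs to a collection used to screen interactions among human IgSF cell-surface proteins. The depositor notes that some plasmids in the collection may carry an IS4-like transposase insertion upstream of the CMV promoter, but no such element is annotated here.
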