Addgene plasmid #157107: pD649-HAsp-CD8B-COMP5AP-AviTag-9xHis
Purpose: Mammalian expression of cell-surface protein extracellular domain fused to COMP5AP-AviTag-9xHis. Protein is secreted from cells.
Depositing lab: Chris Garcia. Depositing organization: Stanford University. Publication: A Human IgSF Cell-Surface Interactome Reveals a Complex Network of Protein-Protein Interactions. Wojtowicz WM, Vielmetter J, Fernandes RA, Siepe DH, Eastman CL, Chisholm GB, Cox S, Klock H, Anderson PW, Rue SM, Miller JJ, Glaser SM, Bragstad ML, Vance J, Lam AW, Lesley SA, Zinn K, Garcia KC. Cell. 2020 Aug 20;182(4):1027-1043.e17. doi: 10.1016/j.cell.2020.07.025. PubMed 32822567.
Backbone
  Vector backbone: pD649
  Backbone size w/o insert (bp): 7153
  Vector type: Mammalian Expression
Growth in bacteria
  Bacterial resistance: Ampicillin, 100 μg/mL
  Growth temperature: 37°C
  Growth strain: DH5alpha
  Copy number: High Copy
Gene/Insert
  Gene/Insert name: CD8B
  Species: H. sapiens (human)
  Insert size (bp): 447
  Entrez Gene: CD8B (a.k.a. CD8B1, LEU2, LY3, LYT3, P37)
  Promoter: CMV/SP6
  Tag / fusion protein: COMP5AP-AviTag-9xHis (C terminal on backbone)
  Cloning method: Restriction Enzyme; 5′ cloning site GCGGCCGC (not destroyed); 3′ cloning site GGCGCGCC (not destroyed)
  Sequencing primers: 5′ ATTTAGGTGACACTATAG; 3′ CGTCGCACTCCATCACGGTG
Resource information
  A portion of this plasmid was derived from a plasmid made by: synthesis by ThermoFisher
Terms and licenses: Academic/Nonprofit Terms; Industry Terms: Not Available to Industry
Depositor comments: Some plasmids in this collection may have an IS4-like element ISVsa5 family transposase upstream of the CMV promoter.
How to cite: pD649-HAsp-CD8B-COMP5AP-AviTag-9xHis was a gift from Chris Garcia (Addgene plasmid # 157107 ; http://n2t.net/addgene:157107 ; RRID:Addgene_157107)
