>Addgene plasmid #157107 | pD649-HAsp-CD8B-COMP5AP-AviTag-9xHis | depositor partial sequence | sequence record 303324 | insert (extracellular domain)
TTGCAGCAGACACCAGCCTATATCAAGGTGCAGACCAACAAGATGGTCATGCTGAGCTGCGAGGCCAAGA
TCAGCCTGAGCAACATGCGGATCTACTGGCTGAGACAGAGACAGGCCCCTAGCAGCGATAGCCACCATGA
ATTTCTGGCCCTGTGGGATAGCGCCAAGGGCACAATTCACGGCGAGGAAGTGGAACAAGAGAAGATCGCC
GTGTTCCGGGACGCCAGCAGATTCATCCTGAACCTGACAAGCGTGAAGCCCGAGGACAGCGGCATCTATT
TCTGCATGATCGTGGGCAGCCCTGAGCTGACATTTGGCAAGGGAACACAGCTGAGCGTGGTGGACTTTCT
GCCTACAACAGCCCAGCCTACCAAGAAGTCTACCCTGAAGAAAAGAGTGTGCAGACTGCCCAGACCTGAG
ACTCAGAAAGGCCCTCTGTGTAGCCCT
